>Addgene plasmid #167441 | pMSR:MSMEG_5488:Dendra | depositor partial sequence | sequence record 325269 | partial
ATGGCTGTGCGCATACTTGTCGTTGACGACGATCGCGCTGTGCGCGAATCCCTGCGCCGGTCGCTTTCCT
TCAATGGTTATTCGGTCGAACTCGCCCAGGACGGGGTCGAGGCTCTCGACGCGATCACCAACAACCGGCC
GGACGCCCTGATCCTCGACGTCATGATGCCCAGGCTCGACGGCCTCGAGGTCTGCAGGCAGCTTCGCAGC
ACGGGCGACGACCTGCCGATCCTGGTGCTCACCGCGCGCGACTCGGTGTCCGAGCGCGTCGCCGGCCTGG
ACGCGGGCGCCGATGACTACCTGCCCAAGCCGTTCGCACTCGAGGAACTGCTGGCGCGGATGCGCGCCCT
GCTGCGCCGCACGGTCTCCGACGACAGTGGCGACTCGCAGAAGATGACGTTCTCCGATCTGACGCTCGAC
CCGGTGACCCGCGAGGTCACGCGCGGCGGACGGCAGATCAGCCTGACGCGCACCGAGTTCTCGCTGCTGG
AGATGCTCATCGCCAACCCGCGGCGTGTGCTGACCCGCAGCCGCATCCTGGAAGAGGTGTGGGGATTCGA
TTTCCCGACCTCGGGCAACGCCCTTGAGGTCTACATCGGATATCTGCGCCGCAAGACCGAGGCAGAAGGC
GAGCCGCGGCTGATCCACACCGTGCGTGGCGTCGGCTACGTGCTGCGGGAAACGCCTCCG
