[The description below was written by a language model from this plasmid's Addgene catalogue record.]
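Description:
pMSR:MSMEG_5488:Dendra is a bacterial expression plasmid built on the pMSR:Dendra backbone, an integrating mycobacterial expression vector that targets the L5 phage attachment site, so the construct is expected to insert into the mycobacterial chromosome rather than replicate episomally there. It is propagated in E. coli as a high-copy plasmid and selected with apramycin. The record also notes that the vector supports T7-driven expression in E. coli, so the same construct can be used to produce the fusion protein in that host. No feature table is provided, so details such as the E. coli origin of replication, the integrase gene and the exact resistance cassette are not stated.

The insert is the Mycobacterium smegmatis open reading frame MSMEG_5488, derived from the M. smegmatis reference genome sequence and introduced by ligation-independent cloning; the record does not describe the function of the encoded protein. Expression in mycobacteria is driven by the pmycTetO promoter, a mycobacterial promoter carrying Tet operator sites, which generally allows tetracycline-responsive regulation when a Tet repressor is present. The gene is fused at its C terminus, through a glycine-alanine linker, to Dendra2, a green-to-red photoconvertible fluorescent protein, followed by a single FLAG epitope.

The stated purpose is a C-terminal fluorescent fusion. The plasmid belongs to a systematic mycobacterial resource collection, and such a construct is suited to imaging the subcellular localisation of the tagged protein in live mycobacteria, with the FLAG tag providing a handle for immunodetection or affinity purification.
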