Addgene plasmid #167441: pMSR:MSMEG_5488:Dendra
Purpose: C-term fluorescent fusion
Depositing lab: Keith Derbyshire & Joseph Wade. Depositing organization: Wadsworth Center, New York State Department of Health. Publication: A Mycobacterial Systems Resource for the Research Community. Judd JA, Canestrari J, Clark R, Joseph A, Lapierre P, Lasek-Nesselquist E, Mir M, Palumbo M, Smith C, Stone M, Upadhyay A, Wirth SE, Dedrick RM, Meier CG, Russell DA, Dills A, Dove E, Kester J, Wolf ID, Zhu J, Rubin ER, Fortune S, Hatfull GF, Gray TA, Wade JT, Derbyshire KM. mBio. 2021 Mar 2;12(2). pii: mBio.02401-20. doi: 10.1128/mBio.02401-20. PubMed 33653882.
Backbone
  Vector backbone: pMSR:Dendra
  Vector type: Bacterial Expression ; Integrating Mycobacterial Expression Vector attL5. T7 expression in E. coli
Growth in bacteria
  Bacterial resistance: Apramycin, 25 μg/mL
  Growth temperature: 37°C
  Growth strain: DH5alpha
  Copy number: High Copy
Gene/Insert
  Gene/Insert name: MSMEG_5488
  Species: M. smegmatis
  Promoter: pmycTetO
  Tag / fusion protein: Gly-Ala Linker/Dendra2/1x Flag Tag (C terminal on insert)
  Cloning method: Ligation Independent Cloning
  Sequencing primers: 5′ TGATAGAGTTTGTCCTCCCTATCAG; 3′ TCCATATGCACCTTGACACG
Resource information
  A portion of this plasmid was derived from a plasmid made by: CP000480.1
Terms and licenses: Academic/Nonprofit Terms; Industry Terms: Not Available to Industry
Depositor comments: 5' cloning site: AseI (destroyed), 3' cloning site: HindIII (not destroyed)
How to cite: pMSR:MSMEG_5488:Dendra was a gift from Keith Derbyshire & Joseph Wade (Addgene plasmid # 167441 ; http://n2t.net/addgene:167441 ; RRID:Addgene_167441)
